Addgene plasmid #140586: pmCherry-U6-GTPBP2
Purpose: Expresses a gRNA and mCherry in mammalian cells
Depositing lab: Feng Zhang. Depositing organization: Broad Institute. Publication: Highly Parallel Profiling of Cas9 Variant Specificity. Schmid-Burgk JL, Gao L, Li D, Gardner Z, Strecker J, Lash B, Zhang F. Mol Cell. 2020 Mar 17. pii: S1097-2765(20)30143-X. doi: 10.1016/j.molcel.2020.02.023. PubMed 32187529.
Backbone
  Vector backbone: pmCherry-U6
  Vector type: CRISPR
Growth in bacteria
  Bacterial resistance: Ampicillin, 100 μg/mL
  Growth temperature: 37°C
  Growth strain: DH5alpha
  Copy number: Unknown
Gene/Insert
  Gene/Insert name: gRNA GTPBP2
  gRNA/shRNA sequence: GTTTCTTTTCAGGCTGAAGA
  Species: Synthetic
Terms and licenses: Academic/Nonprofit Terms; Industry Terms: Not Available to Industry
How to cite: pmCherry-U6-GTPBP2 was a gift from Feng Zhang (Addgene plasmid # 140586 ; http://n2t.net/addgene:140586 ; RRID:Addgene_140586)
