[The description below was written by a language model from this plasmid's Addgene catalogue record and pLannotate feature annotations shown in this document.]
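Description:
pmCherry-U6-GTPBP2 is a 6.5 kb mammalian CRISPR guide-expression plasmid built on the pmCherry-U6 backbone, which has the layout of a pcDNA3-type expression vector. It is propagated in E. coli through a high-copy ColE1/pUC-type origin and selected with ampicillin via the bla gene and its promoter. An f1 phage origin is also present, along with small remnants of lac regulatory sequence and a pBR322 bom fragment that have no evident role in the construct's function.

The payload consists of two independent expression units. A human U6 RNA polymerase III promoter drives a synthetic 20-nucleotide spacer described as targeting GTPBP2, positioned in the gap between the promoter and the Streptococcus pyogenes Cas9 guide RNA scaffold, so that a complete single-guide RNA is transcribed. Downstream, the CMV enhancer and immediate-early promoter drive mCherry, which is followed by a short fragment annotated as part of a 3xHA tag (probably a single HA epitope or partial tag) and terminated by the bovine growth hormone polyadenylation signal. A T7 promoter lies upstream of the mCherry coding sequence. A separate SV40 early promoter–neo–SV40 poly(A) cassette would allow G418 selection in mammalian cells.

The plasmid encodes no Cas9, so the nuclease must be supplied from another source. The red fluorescence serves as a marker for transfected cells that have received the guide. The record links the construct to a study that profiled the specificity of Cas9 variants in parallel, where guides like this one would be paired with different nuclease variants. The species of the GTPBP2 target locus is not stated.
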