Features (pLannotate 1.2.2; 23 found; start..end, strand, type, name):
      1..105     -  promoter       AmpR promoter: bla
    164..216     -  misc_feature   bom (fragment): basis of mobility region from pBR322
    306..546     +  promoter       U6 promoter: RNA polymerase III promoter for human U6 snRNA
    575..650     +  misc_RNA       gRNA scaffold: guide RNA scaffold for the Streptococcus pyogenes CRISPR/Cas9 system
    731..1110    +  enhancer       CMV enhancer: human cytomegalovirus immediate early enhancer
   1111..1314    +  promoter       CMV promoter: human cytomegalovirus (CMV) immediate early promoter
   1310..1343    +  LTR            5' LTR (truncated) (fragment): truncated 5' long terminal repeat (LTR) from HIV-1
   1359..1377    +  promoter       T7 promoter: promoter for bacteriophage T7 RNA polymerase
   1425..2132    +  CDS            mCherry: mCherry is a basic (constitutively fluorescent) red fluorescent protein published in 2004, derived from Discosoma sp.. It is reported to be a very rapidly-maturing monomer with low acid sensitivity.
   2133..2161    +  CDS            3xHA (fragment): three tandem HA epitope tags
   2239..2463    +  polyA_signal   bGH poly(A) signal: bovine growth hormone polyadenylation signal
   2467..2488    +  promoter       SV40 promoter (fragment): SV40 enhancer and early promoter
   2509..2937    +  rep_origin     f1 ori (sequence partly withheld): f1 bacteriophage origin of replication; arrow indicates direction of (+) strand synthesis
   2951..3280    +  promoter       SV40 promoter: SV40 enhancer and early promoter
   3347..4138    +  CDS            neo: KKA2_KLEPN - Also known as kan, nptII. Experimental evidence at protein level: Swiss-Prot protein existence level 1. Resistance to kanamycin, neomycin, paromomycin, ribostamycin, butirosin and gentamicin B. From Klebsiella pneumoniae.
   4162..4320    +  CDS            ble (fragment): BLE_KLEPN - Experimental evidence at protein level: Swiss-Prot protein existence level 1. Binding protein with a strong affinity to the bleomycin family of antibiotics. Binds to CL990; an antimitotic-antibiotic compound. From Klebsiella pneumoniae.
   4315..4436    +  polyA_signal   SV40 poly(A) signal: SV40 polyadenylation signal
   4509..4525    -  protein_bind   lac operator: The lac repressor binds to the lac operator to inhibit transcription in E. coli. This inhibition can be relieved by adding lactose or isopropyl-β-D-thiogalactopyranoside (IPTG). lac repressor encoded by lacI
   4533..4563    -  promoter       lac promoter: promoter for the E. coli lac operon
   4578..4599    -  protein_bind   CAP binding site: CAP binding activates transcription in the presence of cAMP. E. coli catabolite activator protein
   4612..4704    -  CDS            lacI (fragment): lac repressor; lacI; The lac repressor binds to the lac operator to inhibit transcription in E. coli. This inhibition can be relieved by adding lactose or isopropyl-β-D-thiogalactopyranoside (IPTG).
   4887..5475    -  rep_origin     ori: high-copy-number ColE1/pMB1/pBR322/pUC origin of replication
   5646..6506    -  CDS            AmpR: β-lactamase; bla; confers resistance to ampicillin, carbenicillin, and related antibiotics
>Addgene plasmid #140586 | pmCherry-U6-GTPBP2 | addgene full sequence | sequence record 296479 | Addgene NGS Result
ACTCTTCCTTTTTCAATATTATTGAAGCATTTATCAGGGTTATTGTCTCATGAGCGGATACATATTTGAA
TGTATTTAGAAAAATAAACAAATAGGGGTTCCGCGCACATTTCCCCGAAAAGTGCCACCTGACGTCGACG
GATCGGGAGATCTCCCGATCCCCTATGGTGCACTCTCAGTACAATCTGCTCTGATGCCGCATAGTTAAGC
CAGTATCTGCTCCCTGCTTGTGTGTTGGAGGTCGCTGAGTAGTGCGCGAGCAAAATTTAAGCTACAACAA
GGCAAGGCTTGACCGACTTAATTAAGAGGGCCTATTTCCCATGATTCCTTCATATTTGCATATACGATAC
AAGGCTGTTAGAGAGATAATTGGAATTAATTTGACTGTAAACACAAAGATATTAGTACAAAATACGTGAC
GTAGAAAGTAATAATTTCTTGGGTAGTTTGCAGTTTTAAAATTATGTTTTAAAATGGACTATCATATGCT
TACCGTAACTTGAAAGTATTTCGATTTCTTGGCTTTATATATCTTGTGGAAAGGACGAAACACCGTTTCT
TTTCAGGCTGAAGAGTTTTAGAGCTAGAAATAGCAAGTTAAAATAAGGCTAGTCCGTTATCAACTTGAAA
AAGTGGCACCGAGTCGGTGCTTTTTTCAATTGCATGAAGAATCTGCTTAGGGTTAGGCGTTTTGCGCTGC
TTCGCGATGTACGGGCCAGATATACGCGTTGACATTGATTATTGACTAGTTATTAATAGTAATCAATTAC
GGGGTCATTAGTTCATAGCCCATATATGGAGTTCCGCGTTACATAACTTACGGTAAATGGCCCGCCTGGC
TGACCGCCCAACGACCCCCGCCCATTGACGTCAATAATGACGTATGTTCCCATAGTAACGCCAATAGGGA
CTTTCCATTGACGTCAATGGGTGGAGTATTTACGGTAAACTGCCCACTTGGCAGTACATCAAGTGTATCA
TATGCCAAGTACGCCCCCTATTGACGTCAATGACGGTAAATGGCCCGCCTGGCATTATGCCCAGTACATG
ACCTTATGGGACTTTCCTACTTGGCAGTACATCTACGTATTAGTCATCGCTATTACCATGGTGATGCGGT
TTTGGCAGTACATCAATGGGCGTGGATAGCGGTTTGACTCACGGGGATTTCCAAGTCTCCACCCCATTGA
CGTCAATGGGAGTTTGTTTTGGCACCAAAATCAACGGGACTTTCCAAAATGTCGTAACAACTCCGCCCCA
TTGACGCAAATGGGCGGTAGGCGTGTACGGTGGGAGGTCTATATAAGCAGAGCTCTCTGGCTAACTAGAG
AACCCACTGCTTACTGGCTTATCGAAATTAATACGACTCACTATAGGGAGACCCAAGCTGGCTAGCGTTT
AAACTTAAGCTTGCCGGTGCCACCATGGTGAGCAAGGGCGAGGAGGATAACATGGCCATCATCAAGGAGT
TCATGCGCTTCAAGGTGCACATGGAGGGCTCCGTGAACGGCCACGAGTTCGAGATCGAGGGCGAGGGCGA
GGGCCGCCCCTACGAGGGCACCCAGACCGCCAAGCTGAAGGTGACCAAGGGTGGCCCCCTGCCCTTCGCC
TGGGACATCCTGTCCCCTCAGTTCATGTACGGCTCCAAGGCCTACGTGAAGCACCCCGCCGACATCCCCG
ACTACTTGAAGCTGTCCTTCCCCGAGGGCTTCAAGTGGGAGCGCGTGATGAACTTCGAGGACGGCGGCGT
GGTGACCGTGACCCAGGACTCCTCCCTGCAGGACGGCGAGTTCATCTACAAGGTGAAGCTGCGCGGCACC
AACTTCCCCTCCGACGGCCCCGTAATGCAGAAGAAGACCATGGGCTGGGAGGCCTCCTCCGAGCGGATGT
ACCCCGAGGACGGCGCCCTGAAGGGCGAGATCAAGCAGAGGCTGAAGCTGAAGGACGGCGGCCACTACGA
CGCTGAGGTCAAGACCACCTACAAGGCCAAGAAGCCCGTGCAGCTGCCCGGCGCCTACAACGTCAACATC
AAGTTGGACATCACCTCCCACAACGAGGACTACACCATCGTGGAACAGTACGAACGCGCCGAGGGCCGCC
ACTCCACCGGCGGCATGGACGAGCTGTACAAGTACCCATACGATGTTCCAGATTACGCTTAAGAATTCTG
CAGATATCCAGCACAGTGGCGGCCGCTCGAGTCTAGAGGGCCCGTTTAAACCCGCTGATCAGCCTCGACT
GTGCCTTCTAGTTGCCAGCCATCTGTTGTTTGCCCCTCCCCCGTGCCTTCCTTGACCCTGGAAGGTGCCA
CTCCCACTGTCCTTTCCTAATAAAATGAGGAAATTGCATCGCATTGTCTGAGTAGGTGTCATTCTATTCT
GGGGGGTGGGGTGGGGCAGGACAGCAAGGGGGAGGATTGGGAAGACAATAGCAGGCATGCTGGGGATGCG
GTGGGCTCTATGGCTTCTGAGGCGGAAAGAACCAGCTGGGGCTCTAGGGGGTATCCCC
[124 nt withheld, positions 2509-2632]
C
[91 nt withheld, positions 2634-2724]
A
[49 nt withheld, positions 2726-2774]
CCTTTGACGTTGGAGTCCACGTTCTTT
[37 nt withheld, positions 2802-2838]
ACCCTATCTCGGTCTATTCTTTTGATTTATAAGGGATTTTGCCGATTTCGGCCTATTGGTTAAAAAATGA
GCTGATTTAACAAAAATTTAACGCGAATTAATTCTGTGGAATGTGTGTCAGTTAGGGTGTGGAAAGTCCC
CAGGCTCCCCAGCAGGCAGAAGTATGCAAAGCATGCATCTCAATTAGTCAGCAACCAGGTGTGGAAAGTC
CCCAGGCTCCCCAGCAGGCAGAAGTATGCAAAGCATGCATCTCAATTAGTCAGCAACCATAGTCCCGCCC
CTAACTCCGCCCATCCCGCCCCTAACTCCGCCCAGTTCCGCCCATTCTCCGCCCCATGGCTGACTAATTT
TTTTTATTTATGCAGAGGCCGAGGCCGCCTCTGCCTCTGAGCTATTCCAGAAGTAGTGAGGAGGCTTTTT
TGGAGGCCTAGGCTTTTGCAAAAAGCTCCCGGGAGCTTGTATATCCATTTTCGGATCTGATCAAGAGACA
GGATGAGGATCGTTTCGCATGATTGAACAAGATGGATTGCACGCAGGTTCTCCGGCCGCTTGGGTGGAGA
GGCTATTCGGCTATGACTGGGCACAACAGACAATCGGCTGCTCTGATGCCGCCGTGTTCCGGCTGTCAGC
GCAGGGGCGCCCGGTTCTTTTTGTCAAGACCGACCTGTCCGGTGCCCTGAATGAACTGCAGGACGAGGCA
GCGCGGCTATCGTGGCTGGCCACGACGGGCGTTCCTTGCGCAGCTGTGCTCGACGTTGTCACTGAAGCGG
GAAGGGACTGGCTGCTATTGGGCGAAGTGCCGGGGCAGGATCTCCTGTCATCTCACCTTGCTCCTGCCGA
GAAAGTATCCATCATGGCTGATGCAATGCGGCGGCTGCATACGCTTGATCCGGCTACCTGCCCATTCGAC
CACCAAGCGAAACATCGCATCGAGCGAGCACGTACTCGGATGGAAGCCGGTCTTGTCGATCAGGATGATC
TGGACGAAGAGCATCAGGGGCTCGCGCCAGCCGAACTGTTCGCCAGGCTCAAGGCGCGCATGCCCGACGG
CGAGGATCTCGTCGTGACCCATGGCGATGCCTGCTTGCCGAATATCATGGTGGAAAATGGCCGCTTTTCT
GGATTCATCGACTGTGGCCGGCTGGGTGTGGCGGACCGCTATCAGGACATAGCGTTGGCTACCCGTGATA
TTGCTGAAGAGCTTGGCGGCGAATGGGCTGACCGCTTCCTCGTGCTTTACGGTATCGCCGCTCCCGATTC
GCAGCGCATCGCCTTCTATCGCCTTCTTGACGAGTTCTTCTGAGCGGGACTCTGGGGTTCGAAATGACCG
ACCAAGCGACGCCCAACCTGCCATCACGAGATTTCGATTCCACCGCCGCCTTCTATGAAAGGTTGGGCTT
CGGAATCGTTTTCCGGGACGCCGGCTGGATGATCCTCCAGCGCGGGGATCTCATGCTGGAGTTCTTCGCC
CACCCCAACTTGTTTATTGCAGCTTATAATGGTTACAAATAAAGCAATAGCATCACAAATTTCACAAATA
AAGCATTTTTTTCACTGCATTCTAGTTGTGGTTTGTCCAAACTCATCAATGTATCTTATCATGTCTGTAT
ACCGTCGACCTCTAGCTAGAGCTTGGCGTAATCATGGTCATAGCTGTTTCCTGTGTGAAATTGTTATCCG
CTCACAATTCCACACAACATACGAGCCGGAAGCATAAAGTGTAAAGCCTGGGGTGCCTAATGAGTGAGCT
AACTCACATTAATTGCGTTGCGCTCACTGCCCGCTTTCCAGTCGGGAAACCTGTCGTGCCAGCTGCATTA
ATGAATCGGCCAACGCGCGGGGAGAGGCGGTTTGCGTATTGGGCGCTCTTCCGCTTCCTCGCTCACTGAC
TCGCTGCGCTCGGTCGTTCGGCTGCGGCGAGCGGTATCAGCTCACTCAAAGGCGGTAATACGGTTATCCA
CAGAATCAGGGGATAACGCAGGAAAGAACATGTGAGCAAAAGGCCAGCAAAAGGCCAGGAACCGTAAAAA
GGCCGCGTTGCTGGCGTTTTTCCATAGGCTCCGCCCCCCTGACGAGCATCACAAAAATCGACGCTCAAGT
CAGAGGTGGCGAAACCCGACAGGACTATAAAGATACCAGGCGTTTCCCCCTGGAAGCTCCCTCGTGCGCT
CTCCTGTTCCGACCCTGCCGCTTACCGGATACCTGTCCGCCTTTCTCCCTTCGGGAAGCGTGGCGCTTTC
TCATAGCTCACGCTGTAGGTATCTCAGTTCGGTGTAGGTCGTTCGCTCCAAGCTGGGCTGTGTGCACGAA
CCCCCCGTTCAGCCCGACCGCTGCGCCTTATCCGGTAACTATCGTCTTGAGTCCAACCCGGTAAGACACG
ACTTATCGCCACTGGCAGCAGCCACTGGTAACAGGATTAGCAGAGCGAGGTATGTAGGCGGTGCTACAGA
GTTCTTGAAGTGGTGGCCTAACTACGGCTACACTAGAAGAACAGTATTTGGTATCTGCGCTCTGCTGAAG
CCAGTTACCTTCGGAAAAAGAGTTGGTAGCTCTTGATCCGGCAAACAAACCACCGCTGGTAGCGGTGGTT
TTTTTGTTTGCAAGCAGCAGATTACGCGCAGAAAAAAAGGATCTCAAGAAGATCCTTTGATCTTTTCTAC
GGGGTCTGACGCTCAGTGGAACGAAAACTCACGTTAAGGGATTTTGGTCATGAGATTATCAAAAAGGATC
TTCACCTAGATCCTTTTAAATTAAAAATGAAGTTTTAAATCAATCTAAAGTATATATGAGTAAACTTGGT
CTGACAGTTACCAATGCTTAATCAGTGAGGCACCTATCTCAGCGATCTGTCTATTTCGTTCATCCATAGT
TGCCTGACTCCCCGTCGTGTAGATAACTACGATACGGGAGGGCTTACCATCTGGCCCCAGTGCTGCAATG
ATACCGCGAGACCCACGCTCACCGGCTCCAGATTTATCAGCAATAAACCAGCCAGCCGGAAGGGCCGAGC
GCAGAAGTGGTCCTGCAACTTTATCCGCCTCCATCCAGTCTATTAATTGTTGCCGGGAAGCTAGAGTAAG
TAGTTCGCCAGTTAATAGTTTGCGCAACGTTGTTGCCATTGCTACAGGCATCGTGGTGTCACGCTCGTCG
TTTGGTATGGCTTCATTCAGCTCCGGTTCCCAACGATCAAGGCGAGTTACATGATCCCCCATGTTGTGCA
AAAAAGCGGTTAGCTCCTTCGGTCCTCCGATCGTTGTCAGAAGTAAGTTGGCCGCAGTGTTATCACTCAT
GGTTATGGCAGCACTGCATAATTCTCTTACTGTCATGCCATCCGTAAGATGCTTTTCTGTGACTGGTGAG
TACTCAACCAAGTCATTCTGAGAATAGTGTATGCGGCGACCGAGTTGCTCTTGCCCGGCGTCAATACGGG
ATAATACCGCGCCACATAGCAGAACTTTAAAAGTGCTCATCATTGGAAAACGTTCTTCGGGGCGAAAACT
CTCAAGGATCTTACCGCTGTTGAGATCCAGTTCGATGTAACCCACTCGTGCACCCAACTGATCTTCAGCA
TCTTTTACTTTCACCAGCGTTTCTGGGTGAGCAAAAACAGGAAGGCAAAATGCCGCAAAAAAGGGAATAA
GGGCGACACGGAAATGTTGAATACTCAT
